Addgene plasmid #103513: LSB-hsa-miR-411-3p
Purpose: Used to sense miRNA activity using fluorescence based tools. hsa-miR-411-3p target in 3' UTR of of mKate. miRNA activity can be measured by the repression of mKate2 relative to EBFP2 fluorescent proteins . Plasmid is inherently unstable; please see Depositor Comments
Depositing lab: Ron Weiss. Depositing organization: Massachusetts Institute of Technology. Publication: A mixed antagonistic/synergistic miRNA repression model enables accurate predictions of multi-input miRNA sensor activity. Gam JJ, Babb J, Weiss R. Nat Commun. 2018 Jun 22;9(1):2430. doi: 10.1038/s41467-018-04575-0. PubMed 29934631.
Backbone
  Vector backbone: Low Sensor Backbone (LSB)
  Vector type: Mammalian Expression, Synthetic Biology
Growth in bacteria
  Bacterial resistance: Ampicillin and Kanamycin, 100 & 50 μg/mL
  Growth temperature: 30°C
  Growth strain: NEB Stable
  Copy number: High Copy
Gene/Insert
  Gene/Insert name: hsa-miR-411-3p target
  Species: H. sapiens (human)
  Entrez Gene: MIR409 (a.k.a. MIRN409, hsa-mir-409, mir-409)
  Promoter: EF-1a
  Cloning method: Gibson Cloning
Terms and licenses: Academic/Nonprofit Terms; Industry Terms: Not Available to Industry
Depositor comments: Please note that this plasmid is inherently unstable due to a repeating poly A element. We recommend performing a diagnostic digest on multiple colonies upon receipt. The depositors would like to note the presence of several discrepancies between the depositor sequence and physical plasmid sequence. In particular, the sequences upstream and downstream of the puromycin coding region have 10 bp insertions which do not affect the ability to perform puromycin selection. The sequences for those regions within the physical plasmids are as follows: Upstream of Puro: GAATTCGACCGCCTGTCTCAAGGTGCCACC; Downstream of Puro: GCTTTGAGACTACGCGTGAATTCACTCCTC.
How to cite: LSB-hsa-miR-411-3p was a gift from Ron Weiss (Addgene plasmid # 103513 ; http://n2t.net/addgene:103513 ; RRID:Addgene_103513)
