[The description below was written by a language model from this plasmid's Addgene catalogue record and pLannotate feature annotations shown in this document.]
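Description:
LSB-hsa-miR-411-3p is a mammalian expression and synthetic-biology plasmid of about 11 kb, built on the Low Sensor Backbone (LSB) and designed as a two-colour fluorescent sensor of microRNA activity. It replicates in E. coli from a high-copy ColE1/pUC-type origin and carries both an ampicillin resistance gene (β-lactamase with its bla promoter) and a kanamycin resistance gene (aph(3')-Ia), so it is selected with both antibiotics. A fragment of the lac promoter/operator region remains as backbone residue.

The payload consists of two parallel transcription units, each driven by the human EF-1α core promoter with its intron A and terminated by a rabbit β-globin polyadenylation region. One unit expresses the red fluorescent protein mKate2 and, according to the record, carries a target site for human miR-411-3p in its 3' UTR. This site is not separately annotated in the feature table but would fall between the mKate2 coding sequence and its poly(A) signal. The other unit expresses the blue protein EBFP2 without a target and serves as an internal normaliser. When miR-411-3p is active in transfected cells, mKate2 output falls relative to EBFP2, giving a ratiometric readout of miRNA-mediated repression. Gateway attB4, attB1 and attB2 sites flanking the promoters and coding sequences reflect modular assembly, and the target itself was added by Gibson cloning.

A puromycin N-acetyltransferase gene with a third β-globin poly(A) allows puromycin selection, although no promoter for it is annotated. The depositor warns that the repeated poly(A) elements make the plasmid inherently unstable. The physical plasmid also differs slightly from the deposited sequence around the puromycin gene, without affecting selection. The catalogue's Entrez link names MIR409 rather than miR-411, an inconsistency the record does not explain.
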