Features (pLannotate 1.2.2; 28 found; start..end, strand, type, name):
     87..675     -  rep_origin     ori: high-copy-number ColE1/pMB1/pBR322/pUC origin of replication
    846..1706    -  CDS            AmpR: β-lactamase; bla; confers resistance to ampicillin, carbenicillin, and related antibiotics
   1707..1778    -  promoter       AmpR promoter: bla
   1857..2456    +  CDS            PuroR: puromycin N-acetyltransferase; pac from Streptomyces alboniger; confers resistance to puromycin
   2461..2541    +  CDS            HBB (fragment): HBB_PONPY - Experimental evidence at transcript level: Swiss-Prot protein existence level 2. Involved in oxygen transport from the lung to the various peripheral tissues. From Pongo pygmaeus (Bornean orangutan).
   2612..2667    +  polyA_signal   β-globin poly(A) signal: rabbit β-globin polyadenylation signal (Gil and Proudfoot, 1987)
   3646..3666    +  protein_bind   attB4: mutant version of attB; core recombination site for the Gateway® BP reaction BP Clonase™
   3734..3945    +  promoter       EF-1α core promoter: core promoter for human elongation factor EF-1α
   3946..4884    +  intron         EF-1α intron A: intron upstream of the start codon of human EF-1α
   4911..4931    +  protein_bind   attB1: mutant version of attB; core recombination site for the Gateway® BP reaction BP Clonase™
   4951..5646    +  CDS            mKate2: mKate2 is a basic (constitutively fluorescent) red fluorescent protein published in 2009, derived from Entacmaea quadricolor. It is reported to be a rapidly-maturing monomer with moderate acid sensitivity.
   5666..5690    -  protein_bind   attB2: mutant version of attB; recombination site for the Gateway® BP reaction BP Clonase™
   5834..5908    +  CDS            HBB (fragment): HBB_PONPY - Experimental evidence at transcript level: Swiss-Prot protein existence level 2. Involved in oxygen transport from the lung to the various peripheral tissues. From Pongo pygmaeus (Bornean orangutan).
   5979..6034    +  polyA_signal   β-globin poly(A) signal: rabbit β-globin polyadenylation signal (Gil and Proudfoot, 1987)
   6418..6443    +  misc_feature   SA: splice acceptor site
   7115..7135    +  protein_bind   attB4: mutant version of attB; core recombination site for the Gateway® BP reaction BP Clonase™
   7203..7414    +  promoter       EF-1α core promoter: core promoter for human elongation factor EF-1α
   7415..8353    +  intron         EF-1α intron A: intron upstream of the start codon of human EF-1α
   8380..8400    +  protein_bind   attB1: mutant version of attB; core recombination site for the Gateway® BP reaction BP Clonase™
   8411..9127    +  CDS            EBFP2: EBFP2 is a basic (constitutively fluorescent) blue fluorescent protein published in 2007, derived from Aequorea victoria. It is reported to be a rapidly-maturing monomer with moderate acid sensitivity.
   9135..9159    -  protein_bind   attB2: mutant version of attB; recombination site for the Gateway® BP reaction BP Clonase™
   9163..9243    +  CDS            HBB (fragment): HBB_PONPY - Experimental evidence at transcript level: Swiss-Prot protein existence level 2. Involved in oxygen transport from the lung to the various peripheral tissues. From Pongo pygmaeus (Bornean orangutan).
   9314..9369    +  polyA_signal   β-globin poly(A) signal: rabbit β-globin polyadenylation signal (Gil and Proudfoot, 1987)
   9752..9774    -  protein_bind   lac operator (fragment): The lac repressor binds to the lac operator to inhibit transcription in E. coli. This inhibition can be relieved by adding lactose or isopropyl-β-D-thiogalactopyranoside (IPTG). lac repressor encoded by lacI
   9778..9808    -  promoter       lac promoter: promoter for the E. coli lac operon
   9823..9844    -  protein_bind   CAP binding site: CAP binding activates transcription in the presence of cAMP. E. coli catabolite activator protein
   9857..9896    -  CDS            lacI (fragment): lac repressor; lacI; The lac repressor binds to the lac operator to inhibit transcription in E. coli. This inhibition can be relieved by adding lactose or isopropyl-β-D-thiogalactopyranoside (IPTG).
  10069..10878   +  CDS            KanR: aminoglycoside phosphotransferase; aph(3')-Ia; confers resistance to kanamycin in bacteria or G418 (Geneticin®) in eukaryotes
>Addgene plasmid #103513 | LSB-hsa-miR-411-3p | depositor full sequence | sequence record 196073 | Full Sequence
AATTGAGGGGATAACGCAGGAAAGAACATGTGAGCAAAAGGCCAGCAAAAGGCCAGGAACCGTAAAAAGG
CCGCGTTGCTGGCGTTTTTCCATAGGCTCCGCCCCCCTGACGAGCATCACAAAAATCGACGCTCAAGTCA
GAGGTGGCGAAACCCGACAGGACTATAAAGATACCAGGCGTTTCCCCCTGGAAGCTCCCTCGTGCGCTCT
CCTGTTCCGACCCTGCCGCTTACCGGATACCTGTCCGCCTTTCTCCCTTCGGGAAGCGTGGCGCTTTCTC
ATAGCTCACGCTGTAGGTATCTCAGTTCGGTGTAGGTCGTTCGCTCCAAGCTGGGCTGTGTGCACGAACC
CCCCGTTCAGCCCGACCGCTGCGCCTTATCCGGTAACTATCGTCTTGAGTCCAACCCGGTAAGACACGAC
TTATCGCCACTGGCAGCAGCCACTGGTAACAGGATTAGCAGAGCGAGGTATGTAGGCGGTGCTACAGAGT
TCTTGAAGTGGTGGCCTAACTACGGCTACACTAGAAGAACAGTATTTGGTATCTGCGCTCTGCTGAAGCC
AGTTACCTTCGGAAAAAGAGTTGGTAGCTCTTGATCCGGCAAACAAACCACCGCTGGTAGCGGTGGTTTT
TTTGTTTGCAAGCAGCAGATTACGCGCAGAAAAAAAGGATCTCAAGAAGATCCTTTGATCTTTTCTACGG
GGTCTGACGCTCAGTGGAACGAAAACTCACGTTAAGGGATTTTGGTCATGAGATTATCAAAAAGGATCTT
CACCTAGATCCTTTTAAATTAAAAATGAAGTTTTAAATCAATCTAAAGTATATATGAGTAAACTTGGTCT
GACAGTTACCAATGCTTAATCAGTGAGGCACCTATCTCAGCGATCTGTCTATTTCGTTCATCCATAGTTG
CCTGACTCCCCGTCGTGTAGATAACTACGATACGGGAGGGCTTACCATCTGGCCCCAGTGCTGCAATGAT
ACCGCGAGAACCACGCTCACCGGCTCCAGATTTATCAGCAATAAACCAGCCAGCCGGAAGGGCCGAGCGC
AGAAGTGGTCCTGCAACTTTATCCGCCTCCATCCAGTCTATTAATTGTTGCCGGGAAGCTAGAGTAAGTA
GTTCGCCAGTTAATAGTTTGCGCAACGTTGTTGCCATTGCTACAGGCATCGTGGTGTCACGCTCGTCGTT
TGGTATGGCTTCATTCAGCTCCGGTTCCCAACGATCAAGGCGAGTTACATGATCCCCCATGTTGTGCAAA
AAAGCGGTTAGCTCCTTCGGTCCTCCGATCGTTGTCAGAAGTAAGTTGGCCGCAGTGTTATCACTCATGG
TTATGGCAGCACTGCATAATTCTCTTACTGTCATGCCATCCGTAAGATGCTTTTCTGTGACTGGTGAGTA
CTCAACCAAGTCATTCTGAGAATAGTGTATGCGGCGACCGAGTTGCTCTTGCCCGGCGTCAATACGGGAT
AATACCGCGCCACATAGCAGAACTTTAAAAGTGCTCATCATTGGAAAACGTTCTTCGGGGCGAAAACTCT
CAAGGATCTTACCGCTGTTGAGATCCAGTTCGATGTAACCCACTCGTGCACCCAACTGATCTTCAGCATC
TTTTACTTTCACCAGCGTTTCTGGGTGAGCAAAAACAGGAAGGCAAAATGCCGCAAAAAAGGGAATAAGG
GCGACACGGAAATGTTGAATACTCATACTCTTCCTTTTTCAATATTATTGAAGCATTTATCAGGGTTATT
GTCTCATGAGCGGATACATATTTGAATGTAGCTCCGAATTTCTCGAGGGCTTGTCGACGACGGCGGTCTC
CGTCGTCAGGATCATGAATTCGACCCGCCTGCCACCATGACCGAGTACAAGCCCACGGTGCGCCTCGCCA
CCCGCGACGACGTCCCCCGGGCCGTACGCACCCTCGCCGCCGCGTTCGCCGACTACCCCGCCACGCGCCA
CACCGTCGACCCGGACCGCCACATCGAGCGGGTCACCGAGCTGCAAGAACTCTTCCTCACGCGCGTCGGG
CTCGACATCGGCAAGGTGTGGGTCGCGGACGACGGCGCCGCGGTGGCGGTCTGGACCACGCCGGAGAGCG
TCGAAGCGGGGGCGGTGTTCGCCGAGATCGGCCCGCGCATGGCCGAGTTGAGCGGTTCCCGGCTGGCCGC
GCAGCAACAGATGGAAGGCCTCCTGGCGCCGCACCGGCCCAAGGAGCCCGCGTGGTTCCTGGCCACCGTC
GGCGTCTCGCCCGACCACCAGGGCAAGGGTCTGGGCAGCGCCGTCGTGCTCCCCGGAGTGGAGGCGGCCG
AGCGCGCCGGGGTGCCCGCCTTCCTGGAGACATCCGCGCCCCGCAACCTCCCCTTCTACGAGCGGCTCGG
CTTCACCGTCACCGCCGACGTCGAGGTGCCCGAAGGACCGCGCACCTGGTGCATGACCCGCAAGCCCGGT
GCCTGATACGCGTGAATTCACTCCTCAGGTGCAGGCTGCCTATCAGAAGGTGGTGGCTGGTGTGGCCAAT
GCCCTGGCTCACAAATACCACTGAGATCTTTTTCCCTCTGCCAAAAATTATGGGGACATCATGAAGCCCC
TTGAGCATCTGACTTCTGGCTAATAAAGGAAATTTATTTTCATTGCAATAGTGTGTTGGAATTTTTTGTG
TCTCTCACTCGGAAGGACATATGGGAGGGCAAATCATTTAAAACATCAGAATGAGTATTTGGTTTAGAGT
TTGGCAACATATGCCCATATGCTGGCTGCCATGAACAAAGGTTGGCTATAAAGAGGTCATCAGTATATGA
AACAGCCCCCTGCTGTCCATTCCTTATTCCATAGAAAAGCCTTGACTTGAGGTTAGATTTTTTTTATATT
TTGTTTTGTGTTATTTTTTTCTTTAACATCCCTAAAATTTTCCTTACATGTTTTACTAGCCAGATTTTTC
CTCCTCTCCTGACTACTCCCAGTCATAGCTGTCCCTCTTCTCTTATGGAGATCCCTCGACCTGCAGCCCA
AGCTTGAATTCTCTAGAATTACCCTGTTATCCCTATGCTTGGTTTACCGAGCTCTTATTGGTTTTCAAAC
TTCATTGACTGTGCCCAACGCGCCTGGGAGCTCACGGGGACAGCCCCCCCCCAAAGCCCCCAGGGATGTA
ATTACGTCCCTCCCCCGCTAGGGGGCAGCAGCGAGCCGCCCGGGGCTCCGCTCCGGTCCGGCGCTCCCCC
CGCATCCCCGAGCCGGCAGCGTGCGGGGACAGCCCGGGCACGGGGAAGGTGGCACGGGATCGCTTTCCTC
TGAACGCTTCTCGCTGCTCTTTGAGCCTGCAGACACCTGGGGGGATACGGGGAAAAAGCTAGGCTGAAAG
ACCGGTTCTTAGAATGACACGCGCCTGGGAGCTCACGGGGACAGCCCCCCCCCAAAGCCCCCAGGGATGT
AATTACGTCCCTCCCCCGCTAGGGGGCAGCAGCGAGCCGCCCGGGGCTCCGCTCCGGTCCGGCGCTCCCC
CCGCATCCCCGAGCCGGCAGCGTGCGGGGACAGCCCGGGCACGGGGAAGGTGGCACGGGATCGCTTTCCT
CTGAACGCTTCTCGCTGCTCTTTGAGCCTGCAGACACCTGGGGGGATACGGGGAAAAAGCTAACTTCTGA
GACGACAACTTTGTATAGAAAAGTTGGCTCCGAATTCGCCCTTGACAGCAGAGATCCAGTTTGGTTAATT
AATTGGCTCCGGTGCCCGTCAGTGGGCAGAGCGCACATCGCCCACAGTCCCCGAGAAGTTGTGGGGAGGG
GTCGGCAATTGAACCGGTGCCTAGAGAAGGTGGCGCGGGGTAAACTGGGAAAGTGATGTCGTGTACTGGC
TCCGCCTTTTTCCCGAGGGTGGGGGAGAACCGTATATAAGTGCAGTAGTCGCCGTGAACGTTCTTTTTCG
CAACGGGTTTGCCGCCAGAACACAGGTAAGTGCCGTGTGTGGTTCCCGCGGGCCTGGCCTCTTTACGGGT
TATGGCCCTTGCGTGCCTTGAATTACTTCCACCTGGCTGCAGTACGTGATTCTTGATCCCGAGCTTCGGG
TTGGAAGTGGGTGGGAGAGTTCGAGGCCTTGCGCTTAAGGAGCCCCTTCGCCTCGTGCTTGAGTTGAGGC
CTGGCCTGGGCGCTGGGGCCGCCGCGTGCGAATCTGGTGGCACCTTCGCGCCTGTCTCGCTGCTTTCGAT
AAGTCTCTAGCCATTTAAAATTTTTGATGACCTGCTGCGACGCTTTTTTTCTGGCAAGATAGTCTTGTAA
ATGCGGGCCAAGATCTGCACACTGGTATTTCGGTTTTTGGGGCCGCGGGCGGCGACGGGGCCCGTGCGTC
CCAGCGCACATGTTCGGCGAGGCGGGGCCTGCGAGCGCGGCCACCGAGAATCGGACGGGGGTAGTCTCAA
GCTGGCCGGCCTGCTCTGGTGCCTGGCCTCGCGCCGCCGTGTATCGCCCCGCCCTGGGCGGCAAGGCTGG
CCCGGTCGGCACCAGTTGCGTGAGCGGAAAGATGGCCGCTTCCCGGCCCTGCTGCAGGGAGCTCAAAATG
GAGGACGCGGCGCTCGGGAGAGCGGGCGGGTGAGTCACCCACACAAAGGAAAAGGGCCTTTCCGTCCTCA
GCCGTCGCTTCATGTGACTCCACGGAGTACCGGGCGCCGTCCAGGCACCTCGATTAGTTCTCGAGCTTTT
GGAGTACGTCGTCTTTAGGTTGGGGGGAGGGGTTTTATGCGATGGAGTTTCCCCACACTGAGTGGGTGGA
GACTGAAGTTAGGCCAGCTTGGCACTTGATGTAATTCTCCTTGGAATTTGCCCTTTTTGAGTTTGGATCT
TGGTTCATTCTCAAGCCTCAGACAGTGGTTCAAAGTTTTTTTCTTCCATTTCAGGTGTCGTGAGAAGGGC
GAATTCGACCCAAGTTTGTACAAAAAAGCAGGCTGGATCCAGGTGCCACCATGGTGAGCGAGCTGATTAA
GGAGAACATGCACATGAAGCTGTACATGGAGGGCACCGTGAACAACCACCACTTCAAGTGCACATCCGAG
GGCGAAGGCAAGCCCTACGAGGGCACCCAGACCATGAGAATCAAGGCGGTCGAGGGCGGCCCTCTCCCCT
TCGCCTTCGACATCCTGGCTACCAGCTTCATGTACGGCAGCAAAACCTTCATCAACCACACCCAGGGCAT
CCCCGACTTCTTTAAGCAGTCCTTCCCCGAGGGCTTCACATGGGAGAGAGTCACCACATACGAAGATGGG
GGCGTGCTGACCGCTACCCAGGACACCAGCCTCCAGGACGGCTGCCTCATCTACAACGTCAAGATCAGAG
GGGTGAACTTCCCATCCAACGGCCCTGTGATGCAGAAGAAAACACTCGGCTGGGAGGCCTCCACCGAGAC
ACTGTACCCCGCTGACGGCGGCCTGGAAGGCAGAGCCGACATGGCCCTGAAGCTCGTGGGCGGGGGCCAC
CTGATCTGCAACCTTAAGACCACATACAGATCCAAGAAACCCGCTAAGAACCTCAAGATGCCCGGCGTCT
ACTATGTGGACAGGAGACTGGAAAGAATCAAGGAGGCCGACAAAGAGACATACGTCGAGCAGCACGAGGT
GGCTGTGGCCAGATACTGCGACCTCCCTAGCAAACTGGGGCACAAACTTAATTGAGAATTCTACCACCCA
GCTTTCTTGTACAAAGTGGTACGTCTCAAGACCAGAGGTCTCTGCTTGCCACTATGGTTAGTGGACCGTG
TTACATAGGTTAGTGGACCGTGTTACATAGGTTAGTGGACCGTGTTACATAGGTTAGTGGACCGTGTTAC
ATACAACCAGAAGAGACCTGTGCTTCACTCCTCAGGTGCAGGCTGCCTATCAGAAGGTGGTGGCTGGTGT
GGCCAATGCCCTGGCTCACAAATACCACTGAGATCTTTTTCCCTCTGCCAAAAATTATGGGGACATCATG
AAGCCCCTTGAGCATCTGACTTCTGGCTAATAAAGGAAATTTATTTTCATTGCAATAGTGTGTTGGAATT
TTTTGTGTCTCTCACTCGGAAGGACATATGGGAGGGCAAATCATTTAAAACATCAGAATGAGTATTTGGT
TTAGAGTTTGGCAACATATGCCCATATGCTGGCTGCCATGAACAAAGGTTGGCTATAAAGAGGTCATCAG
TATATGAAACAGCCCCCTGCTGTCCATTCCTTATTCCATAGAAAAGCCTTGACTTGAGGTTAGATTTTTT
TTATATTTTGTTTTGTGTTATTTTTTTCTTTAACATCCCTAAAATTTTCCTTACATGTTTTACTAGCCAG
ATTTTTCCTCCTCTCCTGACTACTCCCAGTCATAGCTGTCCCTCTTCTCTTATGGAGATCCCGAGCGGTG
CGTTTTTATGCTTGTAGTATTGTATAATGTTTTTAAGATCCAAGCTTCTGACCTCTTCTCTTCCTCCCAC
AGGGCCTCGAGACAATTGCATCGATGGTACCAGTGAAAGTCTGCAATGAATTCGAGTTGGCGCGCCTGTC
ATTCTAAATCTCTCTTTCAGCCTAAAGCTTTTTCCCCGTATCCCCCCAGGTGTCTGCAGGCTCAAAGAGC
AGCGAGAAGCGTTCAGAGGAAAGCGATCCCGTGCCACCTTCCCCGTGCCCGGGCTGTCCCCGCACGCTGC
CGGCTCGGGGATGCGGGGGGAGCGCCGGACCGGAGCGGAGCCCCGGGCGGCTCGCTGCTGCCCCCTAGCG
GGGGAGGGACGTAATTACATCCCTGGGGGCTTTGGGAGGGGGCTGTCCCCGTGAGCTCCCAGGCGCGCCT
GTCATTCTAAATCTCTCTTTCAGCCTAAAGCTTTTTCCCCGTATCCCCCCAGGTGTCTGCAGGCTCAAAG
AGCAGCGAGAAGCGTTCAGAGGAAAGCGATCCCGTGCCACCTTCCCCGTGCCCGGGCTGTCCCCGCACGC
TGCCGGCTCGGGGATGCGGGGGGAGCGCCGGACCGGAGCGGAGCCCCGGGCGGCTCGCTGCTGCCCCCTA
GCGGGGGAGGGACGTAATTACATCCCTGGGGGCTTTGGGGGGGGGCTGTCCCCGTGAGCTCCCAGGCGCG
CCAACTCGGTACCGTATCGATGTCGACGTTAACGCTAGTGATATCAACTTTGTATAGAAAAGTTGGCTCC
GAATTCGCCCTTGACAGCAGAGATCCAGTTTGGTTAATTAATTGGCTCCGGTGCCCGTCAGTGGGCAGAG
CGCACATCGCCCACAGTCCCCGAGAAGTTGTGGGGAGGGGTCGGCAATTGAACCGGTGCCTAGAGAAGGT
GGCGCGGGGTAAACTGGGAAAGTGATGTCGTGTACTGGCTCCGCCTTTTTCCCGAGGGTGGGGGAGAACC
GTATATAAGTGCAGTAGTCGCCGTGAACGTTCTTTTTCGCAACGGGTTTGCCGCCAGAACACAGGTAAGT
GCCGTGTGTGGTTCCCGCGGGCCTGGCCTCTTTACGGGTTATGGCCCTTGCGTGCCTTGAATTACTTCCA
CCTGGCTGCAGTACGTGATTCTTGATCCCGAGCTTCGGGTTGGAAGTGGGTGGGAGAGTTCGAGGCCTTG
CGCTTAAGGAGCCCCTTCGCCTCGTGCTTGAGTTGAGGCCTGGCCTGGGCGCTGGGGCCGCCGCGTGCGA
ATCTGGTGGCACCTTCGCGCCTGTCTCGCTGCTTTCGATAAGTCTCTAGCCATTTAAAATTTTTGATGAC
CTGCTGCGACGCTTTTTTTCTGGCAAGATAGTCTTGTAAATGCGGGCCAAGATCTGCACACTGGTATTTC
GGTTTTTGGGGCCGCGGGCGGCGACGGGGCCCGTGCGTCCCAGCGCACATGTTCGGCGAGGCGGGGCCTG
CGAGCGCGGCCACCGAGAATCGGACGGGGGTAGTCTCAAGCTGGCCGGCCTGCTCTGGTGCCTGGCCTCG
CGCCGCCGTGTATCGCCCCGCCCTGGGCGGCAAGGCTGGCCCGGTCGGCACCAGTTGCGTGAGCGGAAAG
ATGGCCGCTTCCCGGCCCTGCTGCAGGGAGCTCAAAATGGAGGACGCGGCGCTCGGGAGAGCGGGCGGGT
GAGTCACCCACACAAAGGAAAAGGGCCTTTCCGTCCTCAGCCGTCGCTTCATGTGACTCCACGGAGTACC
GGGCGCCGTCCAGGCACCTCGATTAGTTCTCGAGCTTTTGGAGTACGTCGTCTTTAGGTTGGGGGGAGGG
GTTTTATGCGATGGAGTTTCCCCACACTGAGTGGGTGGAGACTGAAGTTAGGCCAGCTTGGCACTTGATG
TAATTCTCCTTGGAATTTGCCCTTTTTGAGTTTGGATCTTGGTTCATTCTCAAGCCTCAGACAGTGGTTC
AAAGTTTTTTTCTTCCATTTCAGGTGTCGTGAGAAGGGCGAATTCGACCCAAGTTTGTACAAAAAAGCAG
GCTCGCCACCATGGTGAGCAAGGGCGAGGAGCTGTTCACCGGGGTGGTGCCCATCCTGGTCGAGCTGGAC
GGCGACGTAAACGGCCACAAGTTCAGCGTGAGGGGCGAGGGCGAGGGCGATGCCACCAACGGCAAGCTGA
CCCTGAAGTTCATCTGCACCACCGGCAAGCTGCCCGTGCCCTGGCCCACCCTCGTGACCACCCTGAGCCA
CGGCGTGCAGTGCTTCGCCCGCTACCCCGACCACATGAAGCAGCACGACTTCTTCAAGTCCGCCATGCCC
GAAGGCTACGTCCAGGAGCGCACCATCTTCTTCAAGGACGACGGCACCTACAAGACCCGCGCCGAGGTGA
AGTTCGAGGGCGACACCCTAGTGAACCGCATCGAGCTGAAGGGCGTCGACTTCAAGGAGGACGGCAACAT
CCTGGGGCACAAGCTGGAGTACAACTTCAACAGCCACAACATCTATATCATGGCCGTCAAGCAGAAGAAC
GGCATCAAGGTGAACTTCAAGATCCGCCACAACGTGGAGGACGGCAGCGTGCAGCTCGCCGACCACTACC
AGCAGAACACCCCCATCGGCGACGGCCCCGTGCTGCTGCCCGACAGCCACTACCTGAGCACCCAGTCCGT
GCTGAGCAAAGACCCCAACGAGAAGCGCGATCACATGGTCCTGCTGGAGTTCCGCACCGCCGCCGGGATC
ACTCTCGGCATGGACGAGCTGTACAAGTAATACCACCCAGCTTTCTTGTACAAAGTGGTACGCGTGAATT
CACTCCTCAGGTGCAGGCTGCCTATCAGAAGGTGGTGGCTGGTGTGGCCAATGCCCTGGCTCACAAATAC
CACTGAGATCTTTTTCCCTCTGCCAAAAATTATGGGGACATCATGAAGCCCCTTGAGCATCTGACTTCTG
GCTAATAAAGGAAATTTATTTTCATTGCAATAGTGTGTTGGAATTTTTTGTGTCTCTCACTCGGAAGGAC
ATATGGGAGGGCAAATCATTTAAAACATCAGAATGAGTATTTGGTTTAGAGTTTGGCAACATATGCCCAT
ATGCTGGCTGCCATGAACAAAGGTTGGCTATAAAGAGGTCATCAGTATATGAAACAGCCCCCTGCTGTCC
ATTCCTTATTCCATAGAAAAGCCTTGACTTGAGGTTAGATTTTTTTTATATTTTGTTTTGTGTTATTTTT
TTCTTTAACATCCCTAAAATTTTCCTTACATGTTTTACTAGCCAGATTTTTCCTCCTCTCCTGACTACTC
CCAGTCATAGCTGTCCCTCTTCTCTTATGGAGATCCCTCGACCTGCAGCCCAAGCTTGGCGTAATCATGG
TCATAGCTGTTTCCTGTGTGAAATTGTTATCCGCTCACAATTCCACACAACATACGAGCCGGAAGCATAA
AGTGTAAAGCCTGGGGTGCCTAATGAGTGAGCTAACTCACATTAATTGCGTTGCGCTCACTGCCCGCTTT
CCAGTCGGGAAACCTGTCGTGCCAGCGGATCGACAGTACTAAGCTTGGTCTAATACCCAATCTCTCGTCT
TATCCAGATGTTTTATACGCCTCTGGCCCGTGTCTCAAAATCTCTGATGTTACATTGCACAAGATAAAAT
AATATCATCATGAACAATAAAACTGTCTGCTTACATAAACAGTAATACAAGGGGTGTTATGAGCCATATT
CAACGGGAAACGTCGAGGCCGCGATTAAATTCCAACATGGATGCTGATTTATATGGGTATAAATGGGCTC
GCGATAATGTCGGGCAATCAGGTGCGACAATCTATCGCTTGTATGGGAAGCCCGATGCGCCAGAGTTGTT
TCTGAAACATGGCAAAGGTAGCGTTGCCAATGATGTTACAGATGAGATGGTCAGACTAAACTGGCTGACG
GAATTTATGCCTCTTCCGACCATCAAGCATTTTATCCGTACTCCTGATGATGCATGGTTACTCACCACTG
CGATCCCCGGAAAAACAGCATTCCAGGTATTAGAAGAATATCCTGATTCAGGTGAAAATATTGTTGATGC
GCTGGCAGTGTTCCTGCGCCGGTTGCATTCGATTCCTGTTTGTAATTGTCCTTTTAACAGCGATCGCGTA
TTTCGTCTCGCTCAGGCGCAATCACGAATGAATAACGGTTTGGTTGATGCGAGTGATTTTGATGACGAGC
GTAATGGCTGGCCTGTTGAACAAGTCTGGAAAGAAATGCATAAACTTTTGCCATTCTCACCGGATTCAGT
CGTCACTCATGGTGATTTCTCACTTGATAACCTTATTTTTGACGAGGGGAAATTAATAGGTTGTATTGAT
GTTGGACGAGTCGGAATCGCAGACCGATACCAGGATCTTGCCATCCTATGGAACTGCCTCGGTGAGTTTT
CTCCTTCATTACAGAAACGGCTTTTTCAAAAATATGGTATTGATAATCCTGATATGAATAAATTGCAGTT
TCATTTGATGCTCGATGAGTTTTTCTAATCAGAATTGGTTAATTGGTTGTAACACTGGCAGAGCATTACG
CTGACTTGACGGGACGGCGCAAGCTCATGACCAAAATCCCTTAACGTGAGTTACGCGTCGTTCCACTGAG
CGTCAGAGGTATCACTAGTATTACAGAGGTAAGTTATAACAGTCGCCTAACCC
