>Addgene plasmid #103513 | LSB-hsa-miR-411-3p | depositor partial sequence | sequence record 196074 | hsa-miR-411-3p target
GGTTAGTGGACCGTGTTACATA
