>Addgene plasmid #103513 | LSB-hsa-miR-411-3p | addgene partial sequence | sequence record 226547 | mKate2-F 5'-ACCCGCTAAGAACCTCAAGA-3'
AGGAGGCCGACAAAGAGACATACGTCGAGCAGCACGAGGTGGCTGTGGCCAGATACTGCGACCTCCCTAG
CAAACTGGGGCACAAACTTAATTGAGAATTCTACCACCCAGCTTTCTTGTACAAAGTGGTACGTCTCAAG
ACCAGAGGTCTCTGCTTGCCACTATGGTTAGTGGACCGTGTTACATAGGTTAGTGGACCGTGTTACATAG
GTTAGTGGACCGTGTTACATAGGTTAGTGGACCGTGTTACATACAACCAGAAGAGACCTGTGCTTCACTC
CTCAG
